Addgene plasmid #15661: pRetrosuper Fbw7 shRNA-2
Depositing lab: Martin Eilers. Publication: The ubiquitin-specific protease USP28 is required for MYC stability. Popov N, Wanzel M, Madiredjo M, Zhang D, Beijersbergen R, Bernards R, Moll R, Elledge SJ, Eilers M. Nat Cell Biol. 2007 Jul . 9(7):765-74. 10.1038/ncb1601 PubMed 17558397.
Backbone
  Vector backbone: pRetrosuper
  Backbone size w/o insert (bp): 6400
  Vector type: Mammalian Expression, Retroviral, RNAi
  Selectable markers: Puromycin
Growth in bacteria
  Bacterial resistance: Ampicillin, 100 μg/mL
  Growth temperature: 37°C
  Growth strain: DH5alpha
  Copy number: High Copy
Gene/Insert
  Gene/Insert name: Fbw7 shRNA (alt name: Fbw7)
  Species: H. sapiens (human)
  Entrez Gene: FBXW7 (a.k.a. AGO, CDC4, DEDHIL, FBW6, FBW7, FBX30, FBXO30, FBXW6, SEL-10, SEL10, hAgo, hCdc4)
  Cloning method: Restriction Enzyme; 5′ cloning site BglII? (not destroyed); 3′ cloning site HindIII (not destroyed)
  Sequencing primers: 5′ H1
Terms and licenses: Academic/Nonprofit Terms; Industry Terms: Not Available to Industry
Depositor comments: hairpin targets the sequence: CAACAACGACGCCGAATTA
How to cite: pRetrosuper Fbw7 shRNA-2 was a gift from Martin Eilers (Addgene plasmid # 15661 ; http://n2t.net/addgene:15661 ; RRID:Addgene_15661)
