[The description below was written by a language model from this plasmid's Addgene catalogue record.]
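Description:
pRetrosuper Fbw7 shRNA-2 is a retroviral RNA-interference vector built on the pRetrosuper backbone (about 6.4 kb without insert) and designed to knock down human FBXW7, also known as Fbw7, hCdc4, AGO or SEL-10. It is maintained in bacteria as a high-copy plasmid under ampicillin selection, and it carries a puromycin resistance marker for selecting transduced or transfected mammalian cells. No feature table accompanies the record, so the exact arrangement of LTRs, packaging signal, origin and marker promoter is not documented here.

The payload is a short hairpin cassette cloned by restriction digest, with HindIII at the 3′ end and a 5′ site recorded only tentatively as BglII. Both sites are listed as retained. The promoter is not stated explicitly, but the recommended sequencing primer is an H1 primer, which fits the RNA polymerase III H1 promoter typical of pSUPER-type vectors. Such a promoter produces a small hairpin transcript that the cell processes into an siRNA directed against the target mRNA. The depositor notes that the hairpin targets a single 19-nucleotide sequence in the transcript, and the "-2" in the name suggests it is one of several hairpins against the same gene.

As a retroviral vector, it would normally be introduced into a packaging cell line to make virus for stable integration and long-term silencing in target cells, followed by puromycin selection. FBXW7 encodes the substrate-recognition F-box subunit of an SCF ubiquitin ligase. The associated publication concerns the control of MYC protein stability by the deubiquitinase USP28, which indicates the construct was used to deplete Fbw7 in studies of MYC turnover.
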