>Addgene plasmid #15661 | pRetrosuper Fbw7 shRNA-2 | addgene partial sequence | sequence record 22198 | 15661 with H1
TTTGGATTGGGATCTTATAAGTTCTGTATGAGACCACAGATCCCCCAACAACGACGCCGAATTATTCAAG
AGATAATTCGGCGTCGTTGTTGTTTTTGGAAAAGCTTATCGATACCGTCGACCTCGAGAGATCGATCTAA
TTCCGGCGCCTAGAGAAGGAGTGAGGGCTGGATAAAGGGAGGATCGAGGCGGGGTCGAACGAGGAGGTTC
AAGGGGGAGAGACGGGGCGGATGGAGGAAGAGGAGGCGGAGGCTTAGGGTGTACAAAGGGCTTGACCCAG
GGAGGGGGGTCAAAAGCCAAGGCTTCCCAGGTCACGATGTAGGGGACCTGGTCTGGGTGTCCATGCGGGC
CAGGTGAAAAGACCTTGATCTTAACCTGGGTGATGAGGTCTCGGTTAAAGGTGCCGTCTCGCGGCCATCC
GACGTTAAAGGTTGGCCATTCTGCAGAGCAGAAGGTAACCCAACGTCTCTTCTTGACATCTACCGACTGG
TTGTGAGCGATCCGCTCGACATCTTTCCAGTGACCTAAGGTCAAACTTAAGGGAGTGGTAACAGTCTGGC
CCTAATTTTCAGACAAATACAGAAACACAGTCAGACAGAGACAACACAGAACGATGCTGCAGCGCTGCAG
CAGACAAGACGCGCGGCTTCGGTTCCAAACCGAAAGCAAAAATTCAGACGGAGGCGGGAACTGTTTTAGG
TTCTCGTCTCCTACCAGAACCACATATCCTGACGGGGTCGGATTCCACATCGACTCCCTTCCTCAGGTCG
GGCCACAAAAACGGCCCCCAAAGTCCCTGGGACGTCTCCCAGGGTTGCGGCCGGGTGTTCAGAACTCGTC
AGTTCCACCACGGGTCCGCCAGATACAGAGCTAGTTAGCTAACTAGTACAGACGCAGGCGCAAACATTAG
ATGCCGGCNCCAACCCCCC
